>Addgene plasmid #36321 | pcDNA-ER-ZapCY1 | addgene full sequence | sequence record 424686 | Addgene NGS Result
GTGTGTTGGAGGTCGCTGAGTAGTGCGCGAGCAAAATTTAAGCTACAACAAGGCAAGGCTTGACCGACAA
TTGCATGAAGAATCTGCTTAGGGTTAGGCGTTTTGCGCTGCTTCGCGATGTACGGGCCAGATATACGCGT
TGACATTGATTATTGACTAGTTATTAATAGTAATCAATTACGGGGTCATTAGTTCATAGCCCATATATGG
AGTTCCGCGTTACATAACTTACGGTAAATGGCCCGCCTGGCTGACCGCCCAACGACCCCCGCCCATTGAC
GTCAATAATGACGTATGTTCCCATAGTAACGCCAATAGGGACTTTCCATTGACGTCAATGGGTGGAGTAT
TTACGGTAAACTGCCCACTTGGCAGTACATCAAGTGTATCATATGCCAAGTACGCCCCCTATTGACGTCA
ATGACGGTAAATGGCCCGCCTGGCATTATGCCCAGTACATGACCTTATGGGACTTTCCTACTTGGCAGTA
CATCTACGTATTAGTCATCGCTATTACCATGGTGATGCGGTTTTGGCAGTACATCAATGGGCGTGGATAG
CGGTTTGACTCACGGGGATTTCCAAGTCTCCACCCCATTGACGTCAATGGGAGTTTGTTTTGGCACCAAA
ATCAACGGGACTTTCCAAAATGTCGTAACAACTCCGCCCCATTGACGCAAATGGGCGGTAGGCGTGTACG
GTGGGAGGTCTATATAAGCAGAGCTCTCTGGCTAACTAGAGAACCCACTGCTTACTGGCTTATCGAAATT
AATACGACTCACTATAGGGAGACCCAAGCTTGCGGCCGCCACATGCTGCTGCCCGTCCCCCTGCTGCTGG
GCCTGCTGGGCGCCGCCGCCGACGGGGATCCCATGGTGAGCAAGGGCGAGGAGCTGTTCACCGGGGTGGT
GCCCATCCTGGTCGAGCTGGACGGCGACGTAAACGGCCACAGGTTCAGCGTGTCCGGCGAGGGCGAGGGC
GATGCCACCTACGGCAAGCTGACCCTGAAGTTCATCTGCACCACCGGCAAGCTGCCCGTGCCCTGGCCCA
CCCTCGTGACCACCCTGACCTGGGGCGTGCAGTGCTTCAGCCGCTACCCCGACCACATGAAGCAGCACGA
CTTCTTCAAGTCCGCCATGCCCGAAGGCTACGTCCAGGAGCGTACCATCTTCTTCAAGGACGACGGCAAC
TACAAGACCCGCGCCGAGGTGAAGTTCGAGGGCGACACCCTGGTGAACCGCATCGAGCTGAAGGGCATCG
ACTTCAAGGAGGACGGCAACATCCTGGGGCACAAGCTGGAGTACAACTACATCAGCCACAACGTCTATAT
CACCGCCGACAAGCAGAAGAACGGCATCAAGGCCCACTTCAAGATCCGCCACAACATCGAGGACGGCAGC
GTGCAGCTCGCCGACCACTACCAGCAGAACACCCCCATCGGCGACGGCCCCGTGCTGCTGCCCGACAACC
ACTACCTGAGCACCCAGTCCGCCCTGAGCAAAGACCCCAACGAGAAGCGCGATCACATGGTCCTGCTGGA
GTTCGTGACCGCCGCCCGCATGCATAAAAACAATGACTTAAAATGCAAATGGAAAGAATGTCCTGAGTCT
TGTAGCTCACTATTTGACCTACAAAGACATCTTTTGAAGGATCATGTCTCTCAAGATTTCAAACACCCTA
TGGAACCATTAGCTTGTAATTGGGAGGACTGTGATTTCCTTGGAGATGATACATGTTCCATAGTGAACCA
TATTAATTGTCAACATGGTATCGAGCTCATGGTGAGCAAGGGCGAGGAGCTGTTCACCGGGGTGGTGCCC
ATCCTGGTCGAGCTGGACGGCGACGTAAACGGCCACAAGTTCAGCGTGTCCGGCGAGGGCGAGGGCGATG
CCACCTACGGCAAGCTGACCCTGAAGTTCATCTGCACCACCGGCAAGCTGCCCGTGCCCTGGCCCACCCT
CGTGACCACCTTCGGCTACGGCCTGATGTGCTTCGCCCGCTACCCCGACCACATGAAGCAGCACGACTTC
TTCAAGTCCGCCATGCCCGAAGGCTACGTCCAGGAGCGCACCATCTTCTTCAAGGACGACGGCAACTACA
AGACCCGCGCCGAGGTGAAGTTCGAGGGCGACACCCTGGTGAACCGCATCGAGCTGAAGGGCATCGACTT
CAAGGAGGACGGCAACATCCTGGGGCACAAGCTGGAGTACAACTACAACAGCCACAACGTCTATATCATG
GCCGACAAGCAGAAGAACGGCATCAAGGTGAACTTCAAGATCCGCCACAACATCGAGGACGGCAGCGTGC
AGCTCGCCGACCACTACCAGCAGAACACCCCCATCGGCGACGGCCCCGTGCTGCTGCCCGACAACCACTA
CCTGAGCTACCAGTCCGCCCTGAGCAAAGACCCCAACGAGAAGCGCGATCACATGGTCCTGCTGGAGTTC
GTGACCGCCGCCGGGATCACTCTCGGCAAGGACGAGCTCTAAAAGTAAGAATTCTGCAGATATCCATCAC
ACTGGCGGCCGCTCGAGCATGCATCTAGAGGGCCCTATTCTATAGTGTCACCTAAATGCTAGAGCTCGCT
GATCAGCCTCGACTGTGCCTTCTAGTTGCCAGCCATCTGTTGTTTGCCCCTCCCCCGTGCCTTCCTTGAC
CCTGGAAGGTGCCACTCCCACTGTCCTTTCCTAATAAAATGAGGAAATTGCATCGCATTGTCTGAGTAGG
TGTCATTCTATTCTGGGGGGTGGGGTGGGGCAGGACAGCAAGGGGGAGGATTGGGAAGACAATAGCAGGC
ATGCTGGGGATGCGGTGGGCTCTATGGCTTCTGAGGCGGAAAGAACCAGCTGGGGCTCTAGGGGGTATCC
CC
[124 nt withheld, positions 2873-2996]
C
[91 nt withheld, positions 2998-3088]
A
[49 nt withheld, positions 3090-3138]
CCTTTGACGTTGGAGTCCACGTTCTTT
[37 nt withheld, positions 3166-3202]
ACCCTATCTCGGTCTATTCTTTTGATTTATAAGGGATTTTGCCGATTTCGGCCTATTGGTTAAAAAATGA
GCTGATTTAACAAAAATTTAACGCGAATTAATTCTGTGGAATGTGTGTCAGTTAGGGTGTGGAAAGTCCC
CAGGCTCCCCAGCAGGCAGAAGTATGCAAAGCATGCATCTCAATTAGTCAGCAACCAGGTGTGGAAAGTC
CCCAGGCTCCCCAGCAGGCAGAAGTATGCAAAGCATGCATCTCAATTAGTCAGCAACCATAGTCCCGCCC
CTAACTCCGCCCATCCCGCCCCTAACTCCGCCCAGTTCCGCCCATTCTCCGCCCCATGGCTGACTAATTT
TTTTTATTTATGCAGAGGCCGAGGCCGCCTCTGCCTCTGAGCTATTCCAGAAGTAGTGAGGAGGCTTTTT
TGGAGGCCTAGGCTTTTGCAAAAAGCTCCCGGGAGCTTGTATATCCATTTTCGGATCTGATCAAGAGACA
GGATGAGGATCGTTTCGCATGATTGAACAAGATGGATTGCACGCAGGTTCTCCGGCCGCTTGGGTGGAGA
GGCTATTCGGCTATGACTGGGCACAACAGACAATCGGCTGCTCTGATGCCGCCGTGTTCCGGCTGTCAGC
GCAGGGGCGCCCGGTTCTTTTTGTCAAGACCGACCTGTCCGGTGCCCTGAATGAACTGCAGGACGAGGCA
GCGCGGCTATCGTGGCTGGCCACGACGGGCGTTCCTTGCGCAGCTGTGCTCGACGTTGTCACTGAAGCGG
GAAGGGACTGGCTGCTATTGGGCGAAGTGCCGGGGCAGGATCTCCTGTCATCTCACCTTGCTCCTGCCGA
GAAAGTATCCATCATGGCTGATGCAATGCGGCGGCTGCATACGCTTGATCCGGCTACCTGCCCATTCGAC
CACCAAGCGAAACATCGCATCGAGCGAGCACGTACTCGGATGGAAGCCGGTCTTGTCGATCAGGATGATC
TGGACGAAGAGCATCAGGGGCTCGCGCCAGCCGAACTGTTCGCCAGGCTCAAGGCGCGCATGCCCGACGG
CGAGGATCTCGTCGTGACCCATGGCGATGCCTGCTTGCCGAATATCATGGTGGAAAATGGCCGCTTTTCT
GGATTCATCGACTGTGGCCGGCTGGGTGTGGCGGACCGCTATCAGGACATAGCGTTGGCTACCCGTGATA
TTGCTGAAGAGCTTGGCGGCGAATGGGCTGACCGCTTCCTCGTGCTTTACGGTATCGCCGCTCCCGATTC
GCAGCGCATCGCCTTCTATCGCCTTCTTGACGAGTTCTTCTGAGCGGGACTCTGGGGTTCGAAATGACCG
ACCAAGCGACGCCCAACCTGCCATCACGAGATTTCGATTCCACCGCCGCCTTCTATGAAAGGTTGGGCTT
CGGAATCGTTTTCCGGGACGCCGGCTGGATGATCCTCCAGCGCGGGGATCTCATGCTGGAGTTCTTCGCC
CACCCCAACTTGTTTATTGCAGCTTATAATGGTTACAAATAAAGCAATAGCATCACAAATTTCACAAATA
AAGCATTTTTTTCACTGCATTCTAGTTGTGGTTTGTCCAAACTCATCAATGTATCTTATCATGTCTGTAT
ACCGTCGACCTCTAGCTAGAGCTTGGCGTAATCATGGTCATAGCTGTTTCCTGTGTGAAATTGTTATCCG
CTCACAATTCCACACAACATACGAGCCGGAAGCATAAAGTGTAAAGCCTGGGGTGCCTAATGAGTGAGCT
AACTCACATTAATTGCGTTGCGCTCACTGCCCGCTTTCCAGTCGGGAAACCTGTCGTGCCAGCTGCATTA
ATGAATCGGCCAACGCGCGGGGAGAGGCGGTTTGCGTATTGGGCGCTCTTCCGCTTCCTCGCTCACTGAC
TCGCTGCGCTCGGTCGTTCGGCTGCGGCGAGCGGTATCAGCTCACTCAAAGGCGGTAATACGGTTATCCA
CAGAATCAGGGGATAACGCAGGAAAGAACATGTGAGCAAAAGGCCAGCAAAAGGCCAGGAACCGTAAAAA
GGCCGCGTTGCTGGCGTTTTTCCATAGGCTCCGCCCCCCTGACGAGCATCACAAAAATCGACGCTCAAGT
CAGAGGTGGCGAAACCCGACAGGACTATAAAGATACCAGGCGTTTCCCCCTGGAAGCTCCCTCGTGCGCT
CTCCTGTTCCGACCCTGCCGCTTACCGGATACCTGTCCGCCTTTCTCCCTTCGGGAAGCGTGGCGCTTTC
TCATAGCTCACGCTGTAGGTATCTCAGTTCGGTGTAGGTCGTTCGCTCCAAGCTGGGCTGTGTGCACGAA
CCCCCCGTTCAGCCCGACCGCTGCGCCTTATCCGGTAACTATCGTCTTGAGTCCAACCCGGTAAGACACG
ACTTATCGCCACTGGCAGCAGCCACTGGTAACAGGATTAGCAGAGCGAGGTATGTAGGCGGTGCTACAGA
GTTCTTGAAGTGGTGGCCTAACTACGGCTACACTAGAAGAACAGTATTTGGTATCTGCGCTCTGCTGAAG
CCAGTTACCTTCGGAAAAAGAGTTGGTAGCTCTTGATCCGGCAAACAAACCACCGCTGGTAGCGGTGGTT
TTTTTGTTTGCAAGCAGCAGATTACGCGCAGAAAAAAAGGATCTCAAGAAGATCCTTTGATCTTTTCTAC
GGGGTCTGACGCTCAGTGGAACGAAAACTCACGTTAAGGGATTTTGGTCATGAGATTATCAAAAAGGATC
TTCACCTAGATCCTTTTAAATTAAAAATGAAGTTTTAAATCAATCTAAAGTATATATGAGTAAACTTGGT
CTGACAGTTACCAATGCTTAATCAGTGAGGCACCTATCTCAGCGATCTGTCTATTTCGTTCATCCATAGT
TGCCTGACTCCCCGTCGTGTAGATAACTACGATACGGGAGGGCTTACCATCTGGCCCCAGTGCTGCAATG
ATACCGCGAGACCCACGCTCACCGGCTCCAGATTTATCAGCAATAAACCAGCCAGCCGGAAGGGCCGAGC
GCAGAAGTGGTCCTGCAACTTTATCCGCCTCCATCCAGTCTATTAATTGTTGCCGGGAAGCTAGAGTAAG
TAGTTCGCCAGTTAATAGTTTGCGCAACGTTGTTGCCATTGCTACAGGCATCGTGGTGTCACGCTCGTCG
TTTGGTATGGCTTCATTCAGCTCCGGTTCCCAACGATCAAGGCGAGTTACATGATCCCCCATGTTGTGCA
AAAAAGCGGTTAGCTCCTTCGGTCCTCCGATCGTTGTCAGAAGTAAGTTGGCCGCAGTGTTATCACTCAT
GGTTATGGCAGCACTGCATAATTCTCTTACTGTCATGCCATCCGTAAGATGCTTTTCTGTGACTGGTGAG
TACTCAACCAAGTCATTCTGAGAATAGTGTATGCGGCGACCGAGTTGCTCTTGCCCGGCGTCAATACGGG
ATAATACCGCGCCACATAGCAGAACTTTAAAAGTGCTCATCATTGGAAAACGTTCTTCGGGGCGAAAACT
CTCAAGGATCTTACCGCTGTTGAGATCCAGTTCGATGTAACCCACTCGTGCACCCAACTGATCTTCAGCA
TCTTTTACTTTCACCAGCGTTTCTGGGTGAGCAAAAACAGGAAGGCAAAATGCCGCAAAAAAGGGAATAA
GGGCGACACGGAAATGTTGAATACTCATACTCTTCCTTTTTCAATATTATTGAAGCATTTATCAGGGTTA
TTGTCTCATGAGCGGATACATATTTGAATGTATTTAGAAAAATAAACAAATAGGGGTTCCGCGCACATTT
CCCCGAAAAGTGCCACCTGACGTCGACGGATCGGGAGATCTCCCGATCCCCTATGGTGCACTCTCAGTAC
AATCTGCTCTGATGCCGCATAGTTAAGCCAGTATCTGCTCCCTGCTT
Features (pLannotate 1.2.2; 23 found; start..end, strand, type, name):
    142..521     +  enhancer       CMV enhancer: human cytomegalovirus immediate early enhancer
    522..725     +  promoter       CMV promoter: human cytomegalovirus (CMV) immediate early promoter
    721..754     +  LTR            5' LTR (truncated) (fragment): truncated 5' long terminal repeat (LTR) from HIV-1
    770..788     +  promoter       T7 promoter: promoter for bacteriophage T7 RNA polymerase
    879..1556    +  CDS            Enhanced Cyan-Emitting GFP: Enhanced Cyan-Emitting GFP is a basic (constitutively fluorescent) cyan fluorescent protein published in 2002, derived from Aequorea victoria.
   1566..1772    +  CDS            ZAP1 (fragment): ZAP1_YEAST - Experimental evidence at protein level: Swiss-Prot protein existence level 1. Transcription regulator controlling zinc-responsive gene expression. Binds to zinc-responsive elements (ZREs) (consensus sequence 5'-ACCYYNAAGGT-3') in the promoter of target genes (PubMed:9786867). Recruits SWI/SNF, SAGA, and Mediator complexes as coactivators in a zinc-responsive manner (PubMed:22950018). Involved in zinc ion homeostasis by zinc-responsive transcriptional regulation of the zinc uptake system genes ZTR1 and ZTR2 (PubMed:9271382). Positively regulates ETR1 expression, affecting mitochond
   1779..2498    +  CDS            EYFP: enhanced YFP mammalian codon-optimized
   2559..2577    -  promoter       SP6 promoter: promoter for bacteriophage SP6 RNA polymerase
   2603..2827    +  polyA_signal   bGH poly(A) signal: bovine growth hormone polyadenylation signal
   2831..2852    +  promoter       SV40 promoter (fragment): SV40 enhancer and early promoter
   2873..3301    +  rep_origin     f1 ori (sequence partly withheld): f1 bacteriophage origin of replication; arrow indicates direction of (+) strand synthesis
   3315..3644    +  promoter       SV40 promoter: SV40 enhancer and early promoter
   3711..4502    +  CDS            neo: KKA2_KLEPN - Also known as kan, nptII. Experimental evidence at protein level: Swiss-Prot protein existence level 1. Resistance to kanamycin, neomycin, paromomycin, ribostamycin, butirosin and gentamicin B. From Klebsiella pneumoniae.
   4526..4684    +  CDS            ble (fragment): BLE_KLEPN - Experimental evidence at protein level: Swiss-Prot protein existence level 1. Binding protein with a strong affinity to the bleomycin family of antibiotics. Binds to CL990; an antimitotic-antibiotic compound. From Klebsiella pneumoniae.
   4679..4800    +  polyA_signal   SV40 poly(A) signal: SV40 polyadenylation signal
   4873..4889    -  protein_bind   lac operator: The lac repressor binds to the lac operator to inhibit transcription in E. coli. This inhibition can be relieved by adding lactose or isopropyl-β-D-thiogalactopyranoside (IPTG). lac repressor encoded by lacI
   4897..4927    -  promoter       lac promoter: promoter for the E. coli lac operon
   4942..4963    -  protein_bind   CAP binding site: CAP binding activates transcription in the presence of cAMP. E. coli catabolite activator protein
   4976..5068    -  CDS            lacI (fragment): lac repressor; lacI; The lac repressor binds to the lac operator to inhibit transcription in E. coli. This inhibition can be relieved by adding lactose or isopropyl-β-D-thiogalactopyranoside (IPTG).
   5251..5839    -  rep_origin     ori: high-copy-number ColE1/pMB1/pBR322/pUC origin of replication
   6010..6870    -  CDS            AmpR: β-lactamase; bla; confers resistance to ampicillin, carbenicillin, and related antibiotics
   6871..6975    -  promoter       AmpR promoter: bla
   7034..7086    -  misc_feature   bom (fragment): basis of mobility region from pBR322
