[The description below was written by a language model from this plasmid's Addgene catalogue record and pLannotate feature annotations shown in this document.]
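Description:
pcDNA-ER-ZapCY1 is a mammalian expression plasmid built on the pcDNA3.1(+) backbone that encodes a genetically encoded, ratiometric fluorescent sensor for Zn(II) targeted to the endoplasmic reticulum. It is propagated in E. coli as a high-copy plasmid through a ColE1/pUC-type origin with ampicillin selection (AmpR under its own bla promoter). An f1 origin is also present. For mammalian cells, an SV40 early promoter drives a neomycin phosphotransferase gene followed by an SV40 polyadenylation signal, allowing G418 selection of stable transfectants. The catalogue lists a total size of about 7.2 kb, while the sequenced record is 7,099 nt.

The roughly 1.7 kb synthetic insert sits between BamHI and EcoRI sites downstream of the CMV immediate-early enhancer and promoter and is terminated by the bovine growth hormone polyadenylation signal. T7 and SP6 promoters flank the cloning region. The annotated reading frame runs from a cyan fluorescent protein, through a fragment of Saccharomyces cerevisiae Zap1, to a yellow fluorescent protein. The depositor describes these parts as a truncated CFP, the first two zinc fingers of Zap1 as the Zn(II)-binding domain, and Citrine (annotated generically as EYFP by the software). A C-terminal KDEL motif provides ER retention. The feature table does not annotate any N-terminal signal sequence, although there is unannotated sequence between the T7 promoter and the CFP. A CFP/YFP pair flanking a binding domain is the standard FRET sensor layout, in which zinc binding changes the ratio of the two emissions. This high-affinity, second-generation sensor is used to measure steady-state and dynamic Zn(II) levels in the ER of living mammalian cells.
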