Addgene plasmid #36321: pcDNA-ER-ZapCY1
Depositing lab: Amy Palmer. Depositing organization: University of Colorado, Boulder. Publication: Measuring steady-state and dynamic endoplasmic reticulum and Golgi Zn2+ with genetically encoded sensors. Qin Y, Dittmer PJ, Park JG, Jansen KB, Palmer AE. Proc Natl Acad Sci U S A. 2011 May 3;108(18):7351-6. Epub 2011 Apr 18. 10.1073/pnas.1015686108 PubMed 21502528.
Backbone
  Vector backbone: pcDNA3.1(+)
  Backbone manufacturer: Invitrogen
  Backbone size w/o insert (bp): 5500
  Total vector size (bp): 7200
  Vector type: Mammalian Expression
  Selectable markers: Neomycin (select with G418)
Growth in bacteria
  Bacterial resistance: Ampicillin, 100 μg/mL
  Growth temperature: 37°C
  Growth strain: DH10B
  Copy number: High Copy
Gene/Insert
  Gene/Insert name: ER-ZapCY1 high affinity Zn(II) sensor
  Species: Synthetic
  Insert size (bp): 1697
  GenBank ID: JF261178.1
  Promoter: CMV
  Tag / fusion protein: KDEL (C terminal on insert)
  Cloning method: Restriction Enzyme; 5′ cloning site BamHI (not destroyed); 3′ cloning site EcoRI (not destroyed)
  Sequencing primers: 5′ T7 forward; 3′ BGH Reverse
Terms and licenses: Academic/Nonprofit Terms; Industry Terms: Not Available to Industry
Depositor comments: Second generation genetically encoded, ratiometric, fluorescent biosensor. Zn(II)-binding domain derived from the first 2 zinc fingers of Zap 1 from Saccharomyces cerevisiae. Contains truncated CFP and Citrine fluorescent proteins. Targeted to ER: contains C-terminal KDEL
How to cite: pcDNA-ER-ZapCY1 was a gift from Amy Palmer (Addgene plasmid # 36321 ; http://n2t.net/addgene:36321 ; RRID:Addgene_36321)
