>Addgene plasmid #36321 | pcDNA-ER-ZapCY1 | addgene partial sequence | sequence record 47026 | T7 5'-TAATACGACTCACTATAGGG-3'
TTGAGCAAGGGCGAGGAGCTGTTCACCGGGGTGGTGCCCATCCTGGTCGAGCTGGACGGCGACGTAAACG
GCCACAGGTTCAGCGTGTCCGGCGAGGGCGAGGGCGATGCCACCTACGGCAAGCTGACCCTGAAGTTCAT
CTGCACCACCGGCAAGCTGCCCGTGCCCTGGCCCACCCTCGTGACCACCCTGACCTGGGGCGTGCAGTGC
TTCAGCCGCTACCCCGACCACATGAAGCAGCACGACTTCTTCAAGTCCGCCATGCCCGAAGGCTACGTCC
AGGAGCGTACCATCTTCTTCAAGGACGACGGCAACTACAAGACCCGCGCCGAGGTGAAGTTCGAGGGCGA
CACCCTGGTGAACCGCATCGAGCTGAAGGGCATCGACTTCAAGGAGGACGGCAACATCCTGGGGCACAAG
CTGGAGTACAACTACATCAGCCACAACGTCTATATCACCGCCGACAAGCAGAAGAACGGCATCAAGGCCC
ACTTCAAGATCCGCCACAACATCGAGGACGGCAGCGTGCAGCTCGCCGACCACTACCAGCAGAACACCCC
CATCGGCGACGGCCCCGTGCTGCTGCCCGACAACCACTACCTGAGCACCCAGTCCGCCCTGAGCAAAGAC
CCCAACGAGAAGCGCGATCACATGGTCCTGCTGGAGTTCGTGACCGCCGCCCGCATGCATAAAAACAATG
ACTTAAAATGCAAATGGAAAGAATGTCCTGAGTCTTGTAGCTCACTATTTGACCTACAAAGACATCTTTT
GAAGGATCA
