>Addgene plasmid #36321 | pcDNA-ER-ZapCY1 | addgene partial sequence | sequence record 47027 | BGH-rev 5'-TAGAAGGCACAGTCGAGG-3'
CTATAGAATAGGGCCCTCTAGATGCATGCTCGAGCGGCCGCCAGTGTGATGGATATCTGCAGAATTCTTA
CTTTTAGAGCTCGTCCTTGCCGAGAGTGATCCCGGCGGCGGTCACGAACTCCAGCAGGACCATGTGATCG
CGCTTCTCGTTGGGGTCTTTGCTCAGGGCGGACTGGTAGCTCAGGTAGTGGTTGTCGGGCAGCAGCACGG
GGCCGTCGCCGATGGGGGTGTTCTGCTGGTAGTGGTCGGCGAGCTGCACGCTGCCGTCCTCGATGTTGTG
GCGGATCTTGAAGTTCACCTTGATGCCGTTCTTCTGCTTGTCGGCCATGATATAGACGTTGTGGCTGTTG
TAGTTGTACTCCAGCTTGTGCCCCAGGATGTTGCCGTCCTCCTTGAAGTCGATGCCCTTCAGCTCGATGC
GGTTCACCAGGGTGTCGCCCTCGAACTTCACCTCGGCGCGGGTCTTGTAGTTGCCGTCGTCCTTGAAGAA
GATGGTGCGCTCCTGGACGTAGCCTTCGGGCATGGCGGACTTGAAGAAGTCGTGCTGCTTCATGTGGTCG
GGGTAGCGGGCGAAGCACATCAGGCCGTAGCCGAAGGTGGTCACGAGGGTGGGCCAGGGCACGGGCAGCT
TGCCGGTGGTGCAGATGAACTTCAGGGTCAGCTTGCCGTAGGTGGCATCGCCCTCGCCCTCGCCGGACAC
GCTGAACTTGTGGCCGTTTACGTCGCCGTCCAGCTCGACCAGGATGGGCACCACCCCGGTGAACAGCTCC
TCGCCCTTGCTCACCATGAGCTCGATACCATGTTGACA
